>Addgene plasmid #214350 | pSK-Sasg | addgene full sequence | sequence record 424416 | Addgene NGS Result
GCACTTTTCGGGGAAATGTGCGCGGAACCCCTATTTGTTTATTTTTCTAAATACATTCAAATATGTATCC
GCTCATGAGACAATAACCCTGATAAATGCTTCAATAATATTGAAAAAGGAAGAGTATGAGTATTCAACAT
TTCCGTGTCGCCCTTATTCCCTTTTTTGCGGCATTTTGCCTTCCTGTTTTTGCTCACCCAGAAACGCTGG
TGAAAGTAAAAGATGCTGAAGATCAGTTGGGTGCACGAGTGGGTTACATCGAACTGGATCTCAACAGCGG
TAAGATCCTTGAGAGTTTTCGCCCCGAAGAACGTTTTCCAATGATGAGCACTTTTAAAGTTCTGCTATGT
GGCGCGGTATTATCCCGTATTGACGCCGGGCAAGAGCAACTCGGTCGCCGCATACACTATTCTCAGAATG
ACTTGGTTGAGTACTCACCAGTCACAGAAAAGCATCTTACGGATGGCATGACAGTAAGAGAATTATGCAG
TGCTGCCATAACCATGAGTGATAACACTGCGGCCAACTTACTTCTGACAACGATCGGAGGACCGAAGGAG
CTAACCGCTTTTTTGCACAACATGGGGGATCATGTAACTCGCCTTGATCGTTGGGAACCGGAGCTGAATG
AAGCCATACCAAACGACGAGCGTGACACCACGATGCCTGTAGCAATGGCAACAACGTTGCGCAAACTATT
AACTGGCGAACTACTTACTCTAGCTTCCCGGCAACAATTAATAGACTGGATGGAGGCGGATAAAGTTGCA
GGACCACTTCTGCGCTCGGCCCTTCCGGCTGGCTGGTTTATTGCTGATAAATCTGGAGCCGGTGAGCGTG
GGTCTCGCGGTATCATTGCAGCACTGGGGCCAGATGGTAAGCCCTCCCGTATCGTAGTTATCTACACGAC
GGGGAGTCAGGCAACTATGGATGAACGAAATAGACAGATCGCTGAGATAGGTGCCTCACTGATTAAGCAT
TGGTAACTGTCAGACCAAGTTTACTCATATATACTTTAGATTGATTTAAAACTTCATTTTTAATTTAAAA
GGATCTAGGTGAAGATCCTTTTTGATAATCTCATGACCAAAATCCCTTAACGTGAGTTTTCGTTCCACTG
AGCGTCAGACCCCGTAGAAAAGATCAAAGGATCTTCTTGAGATCCTTTTTTTCTGCGCGTAATCTGCTGC
TTGCAAACAAAAAAACCACCGCTACCAGCGGTGGTTTGTTTGCCGGATCAAGAGCTACCAACTCTTTTTC
CGAAGGTAACTGGCTTCAGCAGAGCGCAGATACCAAATACTGTTCTTCTAGTGTAGCCGTAGTTAGGCCA
CCACTTCAAGAACTCTGTAGCACCGCCTACATACCTCGCTCTGCTAATCCTGTTACCAGTGGCTGCTGCC
AGTGGCGATAAGTCGTGTCTTACCGGGTTGGACTCAAGACGATAGTTACCGGATAAGGCGCAGCGGTCGG
GCTGAACGGGGGGTTCGTGCACACAGCCCAGCTTGGAGCGAACGACCTACACCGAACTGAGATACCTACA
GCGTGAGCTATGAGAAAGCGCCACGCTTCCCGAAGGGAGAAAGGCGGACAGGTATCCGGTAAGCGGCAGG
GTCGGAACAGGAGAGCGCACGAGGGAGCTTCCAGGGGGAAACGCCTGGTATCTTTATAGTCCTGTCGGGT
TTCGCCACCTCTGACTTGAGCGTCGATTTTTGTGATGCTCGTCAGGGGGGCGGAGCCTATGGAAAAACGC
CAGCAACGCGGCCTTTTTACGGTTCCTGGCCTTTTGCTGGCCTTTTGCTCACATGTTCTTTCCTGCGTTA
TCCCCTGATTCTGTGGATAACCGTATTACCGCCTTTGAGTGAGCTGATACCGCTCGCCGCAGCCGAACGA
CCGAGCGCAGCGAGTCAGTGAGCGAGGAAGCGGAAGAGCGCCCAATACGCAAACCGCCTCTCCCCGCGCG
TTGGCCGATTCATTAATGCAGCTGGCACGACAGGTTTCCCGACTGGAAAGCGGGCAGTGAGCGCAACGCA
ATTAATGTGAGTTAGCTCACTCATTAGGCACCCCAGGCTTTACACTTTATGCTTCCGGCTCGTATGTTGT
GTGGAATTGTGAGCGGATAACAATTTCACACAGGAAACAGCTATGACCATGATTACGCCAAGCGCGCAAT
TAACCCTCACTAAAGGGAACAAAAGCTGGAGCTCCACCGCGGTGGCGGCCGCTCTAGAACTAGTGGATCC
CCCGGGCTGCAGGAATTCGATATCAAGCTTATCGATATCCAGTTTGGTTAGTACCGGGCCCGCTCTAGAG
ATCCGACGCGCCATCTCTAGGCCCGCGCCGGCCCCCTCGCACAGACTTGTGGGAGAAGCTCGGCTACTCC
CCTGCCCCGGTTAATTTGCATATAATATTTCCTAGTAACTATAGAGGCTTAATGTGCGATAAAAGACAGA
TAATCTGTTCTTTTTAATACTAGCTACATTTTACATGATAGGCTTGGATTTCTATAAGAGATACAAATAC
TAAATTATTATTTTAAAAAACAGCACAAAAGGAAACTCACCCTAACTGTAAAGTAATTGTGTGTTTTGAG
ACTATAAATATCCCTTGGAGAAAAGCCTTGTTTGAGTCTTCTCAGAAGACGTTTTAGTACTCTGGAAACA
GAATCTACTAAAACAAGGCAAAATGCCGTGTTTATCTCGTCAACTTGTTGGCGAGATTTTTTTCGCCCTA
TAGTGAGTCGTATTACGCGCGCTCACTGGCCGTCGTTTTACAACGTCGTGACTGGGAAAACCCTGGCGTT
ACCCAACTTAATCGCCTTGCAGCACATCCCCCTTTCGCCAGCTGGCGTAATAGCGAAGAGGCCCGCACCG
ATCGCCCTTCCCAACAGTTGCGCAGCCTGAATGGCGAATGGAAATTGTAAGCGTTAATATTTTGTTAAAA
TTCGCGTTAAATTTTTGTTAAATCAGCTCATTTTTTTAACCAATAGGCCGAAATCGGCAAAATCCCTTAT
AAATCAAAAGAATAGACCGAGATAGGGT
[37 nt withheld, positions 3039-3075]
AAAGAACGTGGACTCCAACGTCAAAGG
[49 nt withheld, positions 3103-3151]
T
[91 nt withheld, positions 3153-3243]
G
[124 nt withheld, positions 3245-3368]
CAGGTG
Features (pLannotate 1.2.2; 14 found; start..end, strand, type, name):
     21..125     +  promoter       AmpR promoter: bla
    126..986     +  CDS            AmpR: β-lactamase; bla; confers resistance to ampicillin, carbenicillin, and related antibiotics
   1157..1745    +  rep_origin     ori: high-copy-number ColE1/pMB1/pBR322/pUC origin of replication
   1928..2020    +  CDS            lacI (fragment): lac repressor; lacI; The lac repressor binds to the lac operator to inhibit transcription in E. coli. This inhibition can be relieved by adding lactose or isopropyl-β-D-thiogalactopyranoside (IPTG).
   2033..2054    +  protein_bind   CAP binding site: CAP binding activates transcription in the presence of cAMP. E. coli catabolite activator protein
   2069..2099    +  promoter       lac promoter: promoter for the E. coli lac operon
   2107..2123    +  protein_bind   lac operator: The lac repressor binds to the lac operator to inhibit transcription in E. coli. This inhibition can be relieved by adding lactose or isopropyl-β-D-thiogalactopyranoside (IPTG). lac repressor encoded by lacI
   2168..2186    +  promoter       T3 promoter: promoter for bacteriophage T3 RNA polymerase
   2199..2277    +  misc_feature   MCS (fragment): pBluescript multiple cloning site
   2310..2622    +  promoter       U6 promoter: RNA polymerase III promoter for mouse U6 snRNA (Das et al., 1988)
   2641..2716    +  misc_RNA       Sa gRNA scaffold: guide RNA scaffold for the Staphylococcus aureus CRISPR/Cas9 system
   2727..2745    -  promoter       T7 promoter: promoter for bacteriophage T7 RNA polymerase
   2753..2908    +  CDS            lacZα (fragment): LacZα fragment of β-galactosidase; lacZ fragment
   3010..3368    -  rep_origin     f1 ori (sequence partly withheld): f1 bacteriophage origin of replication; arrow indicates direction of (+) strand synthesis
