[The description below was written by a language model from this plasmid's Addgene catalogue record and pLannotate feature annotations shown in this document.]
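Description:
pSK-Sasg is a small (about 3.4 kb) high-copy plasmid that serves as an sgRNA cloning backbone for SlugCas9, a compact Cas9 ortholog, and is catalogued as a mammalian expression vector. The record lists pUC57 as the backbone, although the annotated features (T3 and T7 promoters flanking a fragment of the pBluescript multiple cloning site, a lacZα fragment, and an f1 origin) and the "pSK" name look more like a pBluescript SK-type vector. The discrepancy is not resolved by the record. Propagation in E. coli relies on the ColE1/pUC origin of replication, with selection through the β-lactamase gene (AmpR) driven by its own bla promoter. The f1 origin would allow single-stranded DNA production with helper phage. The lac promoter, operator, CAP site and lacI fragment are remnants of the parental cloning vector.

The functional payload is a guide RNA expression cassette inserted in the polylinker region. It consists of a U6 promoter, annotated as the mouse U6 snRNA RNA polymerase III promoter, followed after a short gap by a guide RNA scaffold. The catalogue names the insert as a synthetic SlugCas9 tracrRNA, while the automated annotation identifies it as the Staphylococcus aureus Cas9 gRNA scaffold, which suggests that the two are closely similar or the same. The gap between promoter and scaffold is presumably where a user-defined spacer is inserted, but the cloning sites are recorded as unknown. No Cas9 coding sequence or mammalian selection marker is annotated, so the nuclease must be supplied from a separate construct. The plasmid comes from work on phage-assisted evolution of compact Cas9 variants that recognise a simple NNG PAM.
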