Addgene plasmid #214350: pSK-Sasg
Purpose: Expresses cloning backbone for SlugCas9 sgRNA
Depositing lab: Yongming Wang. Depositing organization: Fudan University. Publication: Phage-assisted evolution of compact Cas9 variants targeting a simple NNG PAM. Qi T, Wang Y, Yang Y, Gao S, Liu J, Huang Q, Tian Y, Tang J, Zheng WV, Wang Y. Nat Chem Biol. 2023 Dec 5. doi: 10.1038/s41589-023-01481-5. PubMed 38052959.
Backbone
  Vector backbone: PUC57
  Vector type: Mammalian Expression
Growth in bacteria
  Bacterial resistance: Ampicillin, 100 μg/mL
  Growth temperature: 37°C
  Growth strain: DH5alpha
  Copy number: High Copy
Gene/Insert
  Gene/Insert name: SlugCas9 tracrRNA
  Species: Synthetic
  Cloning method: Restriction Enzyme; 5′ cloning site Unknown (unknown if destroyed); 3′ cloning site Unknown (unknown if destroyed)
Terms and licenses: Academic/Nonprofit Terms; Industry Terms: Not Available to Industry
How to cite: pSK-Sasg was a gift from Yongming Wang (Addgene plasmid # 214350 ; http://n2t.net/addgene:214350 ; RRID:Addgene_214350)
